Addgene plasmid #111086: pET-pro-siRNA-V2
Purpose: (Empty Backbone) For production of recombinant siRNAs (pro-siRNAs) in E. coli.
Depositing lab: Linfeng HUANG. Depositing organization: City University of Hong Kong. Publication: Milligram scale production of potent recombinant small interfering RNAs in Escherichia coli. Kaur G, Cheung HC, Xu W, Wong JV, Chan FF, Li Y, McReynolds L, Huang L. Biotechnol Bioeng. 2018 Jun 5. doi: 10.1002/bit.26740. PubMed 29873060.
Backbone
  Vector backbone: pET-30a
  Vector type: Bacterial Expression, RNAi
Growth in bacteria
  Bacterial resistance: Kanamycin, 50 μg/mL
  Growth temperature: 37°C
  Growth strain: DH5alpha
  Copy number: Unknown
Terms and licenses: Academic/Nonprofit Terms; Industry Terms: Not Available to Industry
How to cite: pET-pro-siRNA-V2 was a gift from Linfeng HUANG (Addgene plasmid # 111086 ; http://n2t.net/addgene:111086 ; RRID:Addgene_111086)
