[The description below was written by a language model from this plasmid's Addgene catalogue record and pLannotate feature annotations shown in this document.]
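Description:
pET-pro-siRNA-V2 is an empty bacterial expression backbone derived from pET-30a, designed for producing recombinant siRNAs ("pro-siRNAs") in E. coli. It carries the usual pET maintenance elements: a ColE1/pBR322-type origin with the bom region and the rop gene (which moderates copy number; the catalogue lists copy number as unknown), an f1 origin, and an aph(3')-Ia kanamycin resistance gene for selection. A lacI gene under its own promoter supplies lac repressor. Short tetracycline-resistance fragments and a predicted E. coli ORF are pBR322-derived remnants rather than functional parts.

The payload has two modules. In the first, a T7 promoter with a lac operator and the T7 gene 10 ribosome binding site drives two adjacent coding sequences: the p19 silencing suppressor of Tomato bushy stunt virus, which binds siRNA-sized duplexes with high affinity and selects them by length, and E. coli rnc, encoding the double-stranded-RNA nuclease RNase III. The table does not show whether these are fused or translated separately. Immediately downstream, two T7 promoters face each other across a gap of roughly 90 nt. This is presumably the cloning site, although the record does not describe it, and a target sequence placed there would be transcribed from both strands to give double-stranded RNA. The likely logic is that RNase III cuts this dsRNA into short duplexes that p19 captures and stabilises. A short His-tag fragment, a small T7 gene 10-derived fragment and a T7 terminator follow the convergent promoters. Expression requires a host that supplies T7 RNA polymerase and should be IPTG-inducible.

The two feature tables (6,587 and 6,591 nt) show the same features in the same order from different start points.
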