Features (pLannotate 1.2.2; 22 found; start..end, strand, type, name):
     15..33      +  promoter       T7 promoter: promoter for bacteriophage T7 RNA polymerase
     34..58      +  protein_bind   lac operator: The lac repressor binds to the lac operator to inhibit transcription in E. coli. This inhibition can be relieved by adding lactose or isopropyl-β-D-thiogalactopyranoside (IPTG). lac repressor encoded by lacI
     73..95      +  RBS            RBS: efficient ribosome binding site from bacteriophage T7 gene 10 (Olins and Rangwala, 1989)
    124..636     +  CDS            P19_TBSVC: Experimental evidence at protein level: Swiss-Prot protein existence level 1. Acts as a suppressor of RNA-mediated gene silencing, also known as post-transcriptional gene silencing (PTGS), a mechanism of plant viral defense that limits the accumulation of viral RNAs. Binds to short interfering RNAs (siRNAs) with high affinity. Acts as a molecular caliper to specifically select siRNAs based on the length of the duplex region of the RNA (By similarity). From Tomato bushy stunt virus (strain Cherry) (TBSV).
    642..1319    +  CDS            rnc: RNC_ECO57 - Experimental evidence at protein level: Swiss-Prot protein existence level 1. Digests double-stranded RNA. Involved in the processing of primary rRNA transcript to yield the immediate precursors to the large and small rRNAs (23S and 16S). Processes some mRNAs, and tRNAs when they are encoded in the rRNA operon. Processes pre-crRNA and tracrRNA of type II CRISPR loci if present in the organism (By similarity). Involved in degradation of type I toxin-antitoxin system duplex RNAs (PubMed:24203704). From Escherichia coli O157:H7.
   1326..1344    +  promoter       T7 promoter: promoter for bacteriophage T7 RNA polymerase
   1437..1455    -  promoter       T7 promoter: promoter for bacteriophage T7 RNA polymerase
   1462..1479    +  CDS            9xHis (fragment): 9xHis affinity tag
   1489..1538    +  CDS            SET1 (fragment): solubility-enhancement tag derived from T7 phage gene 10B
   1546..1593    +  terminator     T7 terminator: transcription terminator for bacteriophage T7 RNA polymerase
   1630..2058    +  rep_origin     f1 ori (sequence partly withheld): f1 bacteriophage origin of replication; arrow indicates direction of (+) strand synthesis
   2111..2168    +  promoter       AmpR promoter (fragment): bla
   2177..2992    -  CDS            KanR: aminoglycoside phosphotransferase; aph(3')-Ia; confers resistance to kanamycin in bacteria or G418 (Geneticin®) in eukaryotes
   3114..3702    +  rep_origin     ori: high-copy-number ColE1/pMB1/pBR322/pUC origin of replication
   3888..4027    -  misc_feature   bom: basis of mobility region from pBR322
   4129..4320    -  CDS            rop: Rop protein, which maintains plasmids at low copy number; rop
   4337..4717    +  CDS            YPB1_ECOLX: Protein predicted: Swiss-Prot protein existence level 4. From Escherichia coli.
   4789..5080    -  CDS            TcR (fragment): tetracycline efflux protein; tet; confers resistance to tetracycline
   5095..5116    -  protein_bind   CAP binding site: CAP binding activates transcription in the presence of cAMP. E. coli catabolite activator protein
   5129..6211    -  CDS            lacI: lac repressor; lacI; The lac repressor binds to the lac operator to inhibit transcription in E. coli. This inhibition can be relieved by adding lactose or isopropyl-β-D-thiogalactopyranoside (IPTG).
   6212..6289    -  promoter       lacI promoter: lacI
   6297..6576    -  CDS            TcR (fragment): tetracycline efflux protein; tet; confers resistance to tetracycline
>Addgene plasmid #111086 | pET-pro-siRNA-V2 | addgene full sequence | sequence record 490612 | Addgene Long Read Sequencing Result
CGATCCCGCGAAATTAATACGACTCACTATAGGGGAATTGTGAGCGGATAACAATTCCCCTCTAGAAATA
ATTTTGTTTAACTTTAAGAAGGAGATATACATATGCATCATCACCACCATCACGAACGTGCAATCCAGGG
CAACGACGCCCGTGAACAGGCCAACAGCGAACGCTGGGATGGTGGCAGCGGCGGTACAACCAGCCCTTTT
AAACTGCCGGACGAAAGCCCGAGTTGGACCGAATGGCGCCTGCATAACGATGAGACCAACAGCAACCAGG
ACAACCCGCTGGGTTTTAAAGAAAGCTGGGGCTTCGGCAAAGTGGTGTTCAAGCGCTATCTGCGCTACGA
TCGTACCGAAGCCAGCCTGCATCGCGTTCTGGGTAGCTGGACCGGTGACAGCGTGAATTATGCCGCCAGC
CGTTTTTTCGGCTTCGATCAGATCGGCTGCACCTACAGCATTCGCTTCCGCGGTGTGAGCATTACCGTTA
GCGGCGGTAGCCGTACACTGCAGCACCTGTGTGAAATGGCCATTCGCAGTAAGCAAGAGCTGCTGCAGCT
GGCCCCGATTGAGGTGGAAAGTAATGTGAGCCGTGGCTGTCCGGAGGGCACCCAAACCTTCGAAAAAGAG
AGTGAGTAATGATGAACCCCATCGTAATTAATCGGCTTCAACGGAAGCTGGGCTACACTTTTAATCATCA
GGAACTGTTGCAGCAGGCATTAACTCATCGTAGTGCCAGCAGTAAACATAACGAGCGTTTAGAATTTTTA
GGCGACTCTATTCTGAGCTACGTTATCGCCAATGCGCTTTATCACCGTTTCCCTCGTGTGGATGAAGGCG
ATATGAGCCGGATGCGCGCCACGCTGGTCCGTGGCAATACGCTGGCGGAACTGGCGCGCGAATTTGAGTT
AGGCGAGTGCTTACGTTTAGGGCCAGGTGAACTTAAAAGCGGTGGATTTCGTCGTGAGTCAATTCTCGCC
GACACCGTCGAAGCATTAATTGGTGGCGTATTCCTCGACAGTGATATTCAAACCGTCGAGAAATTAATCC
TCAACTGGTATCAAACTCGTTTGGACGAAATTAGCCCAGGCGATAAACAAAAAGATCCGAAAACGCGCTT
GCAAGAATATTTGCAGGGTCGCCATCTGCCGCTGCCGACTTATCTGGTAGTCCAGGTACGTGGCGAAGCG
CACGATCAGGAATTTACTATCCACTGCCAGGTCAGCGGCCTGAGTGAACCGGTGGTTGGCACAGGTTCAA
GCCGTCGTAAGGCTGAGCAGGCTGCCGCCGAACAGGCGTTGAAAAAACTGGAGCTGGAATGAATCTAATA
CGACTCACTATAGGTGAGCTCGATCTCGAGTTGACTATTGCTTAACGATATACGTACTCGTTTAAATCTC
TGATCATCGAATCTAAAAGTCGACACTGCGGCCGCCCCTATAGTGAGTCGTATTAGTCGAGCACCACCAC
CACCACCACTGAGATCCGGCTGCTAACAAAGCCCGAAAGGAAGCTGAGTTGGCTGCTGCCACCGCTGAGC
AATAACTAGCATAACCCCTTGGGGCCTCTAAACGGGTCTTGAGGGGTTTTTTGCTGAAAGGAGGAACTAT
ATCCGGATTGGCGAATGGG
[124 nt withheld, positions 1630-1753]
C
[91 nt withheld, positions 1755-1845]
A
[49 nt withheld, positions 1847-1895]
CCTTTGACGTTGGAGTCCACGTTCTTT
[37 nt withheld, positions 1923-1959]
ACCCTATCTCGGTCTATTCTTTTGATTTATAAGGGATTTTGCCGATTTCGGCCTATTGGTTAAAAAATGA
GCTGATTTAACAAAAATTTAACGCGAATTTTAACAAAATATTAACGCTTACAATTTAGGTGGCACTTTTC
GGGGAAATGTGCGCGGAACCCCTATTTGTTTATTTTTCTAAATACATTCAAATATGTATCCGCTCATGAA
TTAATTCTTAGAAAAACTCATCGAGCATCAAATGAAACTGCAATTTATTCATATCAGGATTATCAATACC
ATATTTTTGAAAAAGCCGTTTCTGTAATGAAGGAGAAAACTCACCGAGGCAGTTCCATAGGATGGCAAGA
TCCTGGTATCGGTCTGCGATTCCGACTCGTCCAACATCAATACAACCTATTAATTTCCCCTCGTCAAAAA
TAAGGTTATCAAGTGAGAAATCACCATGAGTGACGACTGAATCCGGTGAGAATGGCAAAAGTTTATGCAT
TTCTTTCCAGACTTGTTCAACAGGCCAGCCATTACGCTCGTCATCAAAATCACTCGCATCAACCAAACCG
TTATTCATTCGTGATTGCGCCTGAGCGAGACGAAATACGCGATCGCTGTTAAAAGGACAATTACAAACAG
GAATCGAATGCAACCGGCGCAGGAACACTGCCAGCGCATCAACAATATTTTCACCTGAATCAGGATATTC
TTCTAATACCTGGAATGCTGTTTTCCCGGGGATCGCAGTGGTGAGTAACCATGCATCATCAGGAGTACGG
ATAAAATGCTTGATGGTCGGAAGAGGCATAAATTCCGTCAGCCAGTTTAGTCTGACCATCTCATCTGTAA
CATCATTGGCAACGCTACCTTTGCCATGTTTCAGAAACAACTCTGGCGCATCGGGCTTCCCATACAATCG
ATAGATTGTCGCACCTGATTGCCCGACATTATCGCGAGCCCATTTATACCCATATAAATCAGCATCCATG
TTGGAATTTAATCGCGGCCTAGAGCAAGACGTTTCCCGTTGAATATGGCTCATAACACCCCTTGTATTAC
TGTTTATGTAAGCAGACAGTTTTATTGTTCATGACCAAAATCCCTTAACGTGAGTTTTCGTTCCACTGAG
CGTCAGACCCCGTAGAAAAGATCAAAGGATCTTCTTGAGATCCTTTTTTTCTGCGCGTAATCTGCTGCTT
GCAAACAAAAAAACCACCGCTACCAGCGGTGGTTTGTTTGCCGGATCAAGAGCTACCAACTCTTTTTCCG
AAGGTAACTGGCTTCAGCAGAGCGCAGATACCAAATACTGTCCTTCTAGTGTAGCCGTAGTTAGGCCACC
ACTTCAAGAACTCTGTAGCACCGCCTACATACCTCGCTCTGCTAATCCTGTTACCAGTGGCTGCTGCCAG
TGGCGATAAGTCGTGTCTTACCGGGTTGGACTCAAGACGATAGTTACCGGATAAGGCGCAGCGGTCGGGC
TGAACGGGGGGTTCGTGCACACAGCCCAGCTTGGAGCGAACGACCTACACCGAACTGAGATACCTACAGC
GTGAGCTATGAGAAAGCGCCACGCTTCCCGAAGGGAGAAAGGCGGACAGGTATCCGGTAAGCGGCAGGGT
CGGAACAGGAGAGCGCACGAGGGAGCTTCCAGGGGGAAACGCCTGGTATCTTTATAGTCCTGTCGGGTTT
CGCCACCTCTGACTTGAGCGTCGATTTTTGTGATGCTCGTCAGGGGGGCGGAGCCTATGGAAAAACGCCA
GCAACGCGGCCTTTTTACGGTTCCTGGCCTTTTGCTGGCCTTTTGCTCACATGTTCTTTCCTGCGTTATC
CCCTGATTCTGTGGATAACCGTATTACCGCCTTTGAGTGAGCTGATACCGCTCGCCGCAGCCGAACGACC
GAGCGCAGCGAGTCAGTGAGCGAGGAAGCGGAAGAGCGCCTGATGCGGTATTTTCTCCTTACGCATCTGT
GCGGTATTTCACACCGCAATGGTGCACTCTCAGTACAATCTGCTCTGATGCCGCATAGTTAAGCCAGTAT
ACACTCCGCTATCGCTACGTGACTGGGTCATGGCTGCGCCCCGACACCCGCCAACACCCGCTGACGCGCC
CTGACGGGCTTGTCTGCTCCCGGCATCCGCTTACAGACAAGCTGTGACCGTCTCCGGGAGCTGCATGTGT
CAGAGGTTTTCACCGTCATCACCGAAACGCGCGAGGCAGCTGCGGTAAAGCTCATCAGCGTGGTCGTGAA
GCGATTCACAGATGTCTGCCTGTTCATCCGCGTCCAGCTCGTTGAGTTTCTCCAGAAGCGTTAATGTCTG
GCTTCTGATAAAGCGGGCCATGTTAAGGGCGGTTTTTTCCTGTTTGGTCACTGATGCCTCCGTGTAAGGG
GGATTTCTGTTCATGGGGGTAATGATACCGATGAAACGAGAGAGGATGCTCACGATACGGGTTACTGATG
ATGAACATGCCCGGTTACTGGAACGTTGTGAGGGTAAACAACTGGCGGTATGGATGCGGCGGGACCAGAG
AAAAATCACTCAGGGTCAATGCCAGCGCTTCGTTAATACAGATGTAGGTGTTCCACAGGGTAGCCAGCAG
CATCCTGCGATGCAGATCCGGAACATAATGGTGCAGGGCGCTGACTTCCGCGTTTCCAGACTTTACGAAA
CACGGAAACCGAAGACCATTCATGTTGTTGCTCAGGTCGCAGACGTTTTGCAGCAGCAGTCGCTTCACGT
TCGCTCGCGTATCGGTGATTCATTCTGCTAACCAGTAAGGCAACCCCGCCAGCCTAGCCGGGTCCTCAAC
GACAGGAGCACGATCATGCGCACCCGTGGGGCCGCCATGCCGGCGATAATGGCCTGCTTCTCGCCGAAAC
GTTTGGTGGCGGGACCAGTGACGAAGGCTTGAGCGAGGGCGTGCAAGATTCCGAATACCGCAAGCGACAG
GCCGATCATCGTCGCGCTCCAGCGAAAGCGGTCCTCGCCGAAAATGACCCAGAGCGCTGCCGGCACCTGT
CCTACGAGTTGCATGATAAAGAAGACAGTCATAAGTGCGGCGACGATAGTCATGCCCCGCGCCCACCGGA
AGGAGCTGACTGGGTTGAAGGCTCTCAAGGGCATCGGTCGAGATCCCGGTGCCTAATGAGTGAGCTAACT
TACATTAATTGCGTTGCGCTCACTGCCCGCTTTCCAGTCGGGAAACCTGTCGTGCCAGCTGCATTAATGA
ATCGGCCAACGCGCGGGGAGAGGCGGTTTGCGTATTGGGCGCCAGGGTGGTTTTTCTTTTCACCAGTGAG
ACGGGCAACAGCTGATTGCCCTTCACCGCCTGGCCCTGAGAGAGTTGCAGCAAGCGGTCCACGCTGGTTT
GCCCCAGCAGGCGAAAATCCTGTTTGATGGTGGTTAACGGCGGGATATAACATGAGCTGTCTTCGGTATC
GTCGTATCCCACTACCGAGATGTCCGCACCAACGCGCAGCCCGGACTCGGTAATGGCGCGCATTGCGCCC
AGCGCCATCTGATCGTTGGCAACCAGCATCGCAGTGGGAACGATGCCCTCATTCAGCATTTGCATGGTTT
GTTGAAAACCGGACATGGCACTCCAGTCGCCTTCCCGTTCCGCTATCGGCTGAATTTGATTGCGAGTGAG
ATATTTATGCCAGCCAGCCAGACGCAGACGCGCCGAGACAGAACTTAATGGGCCCGCTAACAGCGCGATT
TGCTGGTGACCCAATGCGACCAGATGCTCCACGCCCAGTCGCGTACCGTCTTCATGGGAGAAAATAATAC
TGTTGATGGGTGTCTGGTCAGAGACATCAAGAAATAACGCCGGAACATTAGTGCAGGCAGCTTCCACAGC
AATGGCATCCTGGTCATCCAGCGGATAGTTAATGATCAGCCCACTGACGCGTTGCGCGAGAAGATTGTGC
ACCGCCGCTTTACAGGCTTCGACGCCGCTTCGTTCTACCATCGACACCACCACGCTGGCACCCAGTTGAT
CGGCGCGAGATTTAATCGCCGCGACAATTTGCGACGGCGCGTGCAGGGCCAGACTGGAGGTGGCAACGCC
AATCAGCAACGACTGTTTGCCCGCCAGTTGTTGTGCCACGCGGTTGGGAATGTAATTCAGCTCCGCCATC
GCCGCTTCCACTTTTTCCCGCGTTTTCGCAGAAACGTGGCTGGCCTGGTTCACCACGCGGGAAACGGTCT
GATAAGAGACACCGGCATACTCTGCGACATCGTATAACGTTACTGGTTTCACATTCACCACCCTGAATTG
ACTCTCTTCCGGGCGCTATCATGCCATACCGCGAAAGGTTTTGCGCCATTCGATGGTGTCCGGGATCTCG
ACGCTCTCCCTTATGCGACTCCTGCATTAGGAAGCAGCCCAGTAGTAGGTTGAGGCCGTTGAGCACCGCC
GCCGCAAGGAATGGTGCATGCAAGGAGATGGCGCCCAACAGTCCCCCGGCCACGGGGCCTGCCACCATAC
CCACGCCGAAACAAGCGCTCATGAGCCCGAAGTGGCGAGCCCGATCTTCCCCATCGGTGATGTCGGCGAT
ATAGGCGCCAGCAACCGCACCTGTGGCGCCGGTGATGCCGGCCACGATGCGTCCGGCGTAGAGGATCGAG
ATCGATCT
