Features (pLannotate 1.2.2; 22 found; start..end, strand, type, name):
     12..467     +  rep_origin     f1 ori (sequence partly withheld): f1 bacteriophage origin of replication; arrow indicates direction of (+) strand synthesis
    494..551     +  promoter       AmpR promoter (fragment): bla
    560..1375    -  CDS            KanR: aminoglycoside phosphotransferase; aph(3')-Ia; confers resistance to kanamycin in bacteria or G418 (Geneticin®) in eukaryotes
   1497..2085    +  rep_origin     ori: high-copy-number ColE1/pMB1/pBR322/pUC origin of replication
   2271..2413    -  misc_feature   bom: basis of mobility region from pBR322
   2515..2706    -  CDS            rop: Rop protein, which maintains plasmids at low copy number; rop
   2723..3103    +  CDS            YPB1_ECOLX: Protein predicted: Swiss-Prot protein existence level 4. From Escherichia coli.
   3175..3466    -  CDS            TcR (fragment): tetracycline efflux protein; tet; confers resistance to tetracycline
   3481..3502    -  protein_bind   CAP binding site: CAP binding activates transcription in the presence of cAMP. E. coli catabolite activator protein
   3515..4597    -  CDS            lacI: lac repressor; lacI; The lac repressor binds to the lac operator to inhibit transcription in E. coli. This inhibition can be relieved by adding lactose or isopropyl-β-D-thiogalactopyranoside (IPTG).
   4598..4675    -  promoter       lacI promoter: lacI
   4683..4962    -  CDS            TcR (fragment): tetracycline efflux protein; tet; confers resistance to tetracycline
   4988..5006    +  promoter       T7 promoter: promoter for bacteriophage T7 RNA polymerase
   5007..5031    +  protein_bind   lac operator: The lac repressor binds to the lac operator to inhibit transcription in E. coli. This inhibition can be relieved by adding lactose or isopropyl-β-D-thiogalactopyranoside (IPTG). lac repressor encoded by lacI
   5046..5068    +  RBS            RBS: efficient ribosome binding site from bacteriophage T7 gene 10 (Olins and Rangwala, 1989)
   5097..5609    +  CDS            P19_TBSVC: Experimental evidence at protein level: Swiss-Prot protein existence level 1. Acts as a suppressor of RNA-mediated gene silencing, also known as post-transcriptional gene silencing (PTGS), a mechanism of plant viral defense that limits the accumulation of viral RNAs. Binds to short interfering RNAs (siRNAs) with high affinity. Acts as a molecular caliper to specifically select siRNAs based on the length of the duplex region of the RNA (By similarity). From Tomato bushy stunt virus (strain Cherry) (TBSV).
   5615..6292    +  CDS            rnc: RNC_ECO57 - Experimental evidence at protein level: Swiss-Prot protein existence level 1. Digests double-stranded RNA. Involved in the processing of primary rRNA transcript to yield the immediate precursors to the large and small rRNAs (23S and 16S). Processes some mRNAs, and tRNAs when they are encoded in the rRNA operon. Processes pre-crRNA and tracrRNA of type II CRISPR loci if present in the organism (By similarity). Involved in degradation of type I toxin-antitoxin system duplex RNAs (PubMed:24203704). From Escherichia coli O157:H7.
   6299..6317    +  promoter       T7 promoter: promoter for bacteriophage T7 RNA polymerase
   6410..6428    -  promoter       T7 promoter: promoter for bacteriophage T7 RNA polymerase
   6435..6452    +  CDS            9xHis (fragment): 9xHis affinity tag
   6462..6511    +  CDS            SET1 (fragment): solubility-enhancement tag derived from T7 phage gene 10B
   6519..6566    +  terminator     T7 terminator: transcription terminator for bacteriophage T7 RNA polymerase
>Addgene plasmid #111086 | pET-pro-siRNA-V2 | analyzer sequence | sequence record 208915
TGGCGAATGGG
[124 nt withheld, positions 12-135]
C
[91 nt withheld, positions 137-227]
A
[49 nt withheld, positions 229-277]
CCTTTGACGTTGGAGTCCACGTTCTTT
[37 nt withheld, positions 305-341]
ACCCTATCTCGGTCTATTCTTTTGATTTATAAGGGATTTTGCCGATTTCGGCCTATTGGTTAAAAAATGA
GCTGATTTAACAAAAATTTAACGCGAATTTTAACAAAATATTAACGTTTACAATTTCAGGTGGCACTTTT
CGGGGAAATGTGCGCGGAACCCCTATTTGTTTATTTTTCTAAATACATTCAAATATGTATCCGCTCATGA
ATTAATTCTTAGAAAAACTCATCGAGCATCAAATGAAACTGCAATTTATTCATATCAGGATTATCAATAC
CATATTTTTGAAAAAGCCGTTTCTGTAATGAAGGAGAAAACTCACCGAGGCAGTTCCATAGGATGGCAAG
ATCCTGGTATCGGTCTGCGATTCCGACTCGTCCAACATCAATACAACCTATTAATTTCCCCTCGTCAAAA
ATAAGGTTATCAAGTGAGAAATCACCATGAGTGACGACTGAATCCGGTGAGAATGGCAAAAGTTTATGCA
TTTCTTTCCAGACTTGTTCAACAGGCCAGCCATTACGCTCGTCATCAAAATCACTCGCATCAACCAAACC
GTTATTCATTCGTGATTGCGCCTGAGCGAGACGAAATACGCGATCGCTGTTAAAAGGACAATTACAAACA
GGAATCGAATGCAACCGGCGCAGGAACACTGCCAGCGCATCAACAATATTTTCACCTGAATCAGGATATT
CTTCTAATACCTGGAATGCTGTTTTCCCGGGGATCGCAGTGGTGAGTAACCATGCATCATCAGGAGTACG
GATAAAATGCTTGATGGTCGGAAGAGGCATAAATTCCGTCAGCCAGTTTAGTCTGACCATCTCATCTGTA
ACATCATTGGCAACGCTACCTTTGCCATGTTTCAGAAACAACTCTGGCGCATCGGGCTTCCCATACAATC
GATAGATTGTCGCACCTGATTGCCCGACATTATCGCGAGCCCATTTATACCCATATAAATCAGCATCCAT
GTTGGAATTTAATCGCGGCCTAGAGCAAGACGTTTCCCGTTGAATATGGCTCATAACACCCCTTGTATTA
CTGTTTATGTAAGCAGACAGTTTTATTGTTCATGACCAAAATCCCTTAACGTGAGTTTTCGTTCCACTGA
GCGTCAGACCCCGTAGAAAAGATCAAAGGATCTTCTTGAGATCCTTTTTTTCTGCGCGTAATCTGCTGCT
TGCAAACAAAAAAACCACCGCTACCAGCGGTGGTTTGTTTGCCGGATCAAGAGCTACCAACTCTTTTTCC
GAAGGTAACTGGCTTCAGCAGAGCGCAGATACCAAATACTGTCCTTCTAGTGTAGCCGTAGTTAGGCCAC
CACTTCAAGAACTCTGTAGCACCGCCTACATACCTCGCTCTGCTAATCCTGTTACCAGTGGCTGCTGCCA
GTGGCGATAAGTCGTGTCTTACCGGGTTGGACTCAAGACGATAGTTACCGGATAAGGCGCAGCGGTCGGG
CTGAACGGGGGGTTCGTGCACACAGCCCAGCTTGGAGCGAACGACCTACACCGAACTGAGATACCTACAG
CGTGAGCTATGAGAAAGCGCCACGCTTCCCGAAGGGAGAAAGGCGGACAGGTATCCGGTAAGCGGCAGGG
TCGGAACAGGAGAGCGCACGAGGGAGCTTCCAGGGGGAAACGCCTGGTATCTTTATAGTCCTGTCGGGTT
TCGCCACCTCTGACTTGAGCGTCGATTTTTGTGATGCTCGTCAGGGGGGCGGAGCCTATGGAAAAACGCC
AGCAACGCGGCCTTTTTACGGTTCCTGGCCTTTTGCTGGCCTTTTGCTCACATGTTCTTTCCTGCGTTAT
CCCCTGATTCTGTGGATAACCGTATTACCGCCTTTGAGTGAGCTGATACCGCTCGCCGCAGCCGAACGAC
CGAGCGCAGCGAGTCAGTGAGCGAGGAAGCGGAAGAGCGCCTGATGCGGTATTTTCTCCTTACGCATCTG
TGCGGTATTTCACACCGCATATATGGTGCACTCTCAGTACAATCTGCTCTGATGCCGCATAGTTAAGCCA
GTATACACTCCGCTATCGCTACGTGACTGGGTCATGGCTGCGCCCCGACACCCGCCAACACCCGCTGACG
CGCCCTGACGGGCTTGTCTGCTCCCGGCATCCGCTTACAGACAAGCTGTGACCGTCTCCGGGAGCTGCAT
GTGTCAGAGGTTTTCACCGTCATCACCGAAACGCGCGAGGCAGCTGCGGTAAAGCTCATCAGCGTGGTCG
TGAAGCGATTCACAGATGTCTGCCTGTTCATCCGCGTCCAGCTCGTTGAGTTTCTCCAGAAGCGTTAATG
TCTGGCTTCTGATAAAGCGGGCCATGTTAAGGGCGGTTTTTTCCTGTTTGGTCACTGATGCCTCCGTGTA
AGGGGGATTTCTGTTCATGGGGGTAATGATACCGATGAAACGAGAGAGGATGCTCACGATACGGGTTACT
GATGATGAACATGCCCGGTTACTGGAACGTTGTGAGGGTAAACAACTGGCGGTATGGATGCGGCGGGACC
AGAGAAAAATCACTCAGGGTCAATGCCAGCGCTTCGTTAATACAGATGTAGGTGTTCCACAGGGTAGCCA
GCAGCATCCTGCGATGCAGATCCGGAACATAATGGTGCAGGGCGCTGACTTCCGCGTTTCCAGACTTTAC
GAAACACGGAAACCGAAGACCATTCATGTTGTTGCTCAGGTCGCAGACGTTTTGCAGCAGCAGTCGCTTC
ACGTTCGCTCGCGTATCGGTGATTCATTCTGCTAACCAGTAAGGCAACCCCGCCAGCCTAGCCGGGTCCT
CAACGACAGGAGCACGATCATGCGCACCCGTGGGGCCGCCATGCCGGCGATAATGGCCTGCTTCTCGCCG
AAACGTTTGGTGGCGGGACCAGTGACGAAGGCTTGAGCGAGGGCGTGCAAGATTCCGAATACCGCAAGCG
ACAGGCCGATCATCGTCGCGCTCCAGCGAAAGCGGTCCTCGCCGAAAATGACCCAGAGCGCTGCCGGCAC
CTGTCCTACGAGTTGCATGATAAAGAAGACAGTCATAAGTGCGGCGACGATAGTCATGCCCCGCGCCCAC
CGGAAGGAGCTGACTGGGTTGAAGGCTCTCAAGGGCATCGGTCGAGATCCCGGTGCCTAATGAGTGAGCT
AACTTACATTAATTGCGTTGCGCTCACTGCCCGCTTTCCAGTCGGGAAACCTGTCGTGCCAGCTGCATTA
ATGAATCGGCCAACGCGCGGGGAGAGGCGGTTTGCGTATTGGGCGCCAGGGTGGTTTTTCTTTTCACCAG
TGAGACGGGCAACAGCTGATTGCCCTTCACCGCCTGGCCCTGAGAGAGTTGCAGCAAGCGGTCCACGCTG
GTTTGCCCCAGCAGGCGAAAATCCTGTTTGATGGTGGTTAACGGCGGGATATAACATGAGCTGTCTTCGG
TATCGTCGTATCCCACTACCGAGATGTCCGCACCAACGCGCAGCCCGGACTCGGTAATGGCGCGCATTGC
GCCCAGCGCCATCTGATCGTTGGCAACCAGCATCGCAGTGGGAACGATGCCCTCATTCAGCATTTGCATG
GTTTGTTGAAAACCGGACATGGCACTCCAGTCGCCTTCCCGTTCCGCTATCGGCTGAATTTGATTGCGAG
TGAGATATTTATGCCAGCCAGCCAGACGCAGACGCGCCGAGACAGAACTTAATGGGCCCGCTAACAGCGC
GATTTGCTGGTGACCCAATGCGACCAGATGCTCCACGCCCAGTCGCGTACCGTCTTCATGGGAGAAAATA
ATACTGTTGATGGGTGTCTGGTCAGAGACATCAAGAAATAACGCCGGAACATTAGTGCAGGCAGCTTCCA
CAGCAATGGCATCCTGGTCATCCAGCGGATAGTTAATGATCAGCCCACTGACGCGTTGCGCGAGAAGATT
GTGCACCGCCGCTTTACAGGCTTCGACGCCGCTTCGTTCTACCATCGACACCACCACGCTGGCACCCAGT
TGATCGGCGCGAGATTTAATCGCCGCGACAATTTGCGACGGCGCGTGCAGGGCCAGACTGGAGGTGGCAA
CGCCAATCAGCAACGACTGTTTGCCCGCCAGTTGTTGTGCCACGCGGTTGGGAATGTAATTCAGCTCCGC
CATCGCCGCTTCCACTTTTTCCCGCGTTTTCGCAGAAACGTGGCTGGCCTGGTTCACCACGCGGGAAACG
GTCTGATAAGAGACACCGGCATACTCTGCGACATCGTATAACGTTACTGGTTTCACATTCACCACCCTGA
ATTGACTCTCTTCCGGGCGCTATCATGCCATACCGCGAAAGGTTTTGCGCCATTCGATGGTGTCCGGGAT
CTCGACGCTCTCCCTTATGCGACTCCTGCATTAGGAAGCAGCCCAGTAGTAGGTTGAGGCCGTTGAGCAC
CGCCGCCGCAAGGAATGGTGCATGCAAGGAGATGGCGCCCAACAGTCCCCCGGCCACGGGGCCTGCCACC
ATACCCACGCCGAAACAAGCGCTCATGAGCCCGAAGTGGCGAGCCCGATCTTCCCCATCGGTGATGTCGG
CGATATAGGCGCCAGCAACCGCACCTGTGGCGCCGGTGATGCCGGCCACGATGCGTCCGGCGTAGAGGAT
CGAGATCGATCTCGATCCCGCGAAATTAATACGACTCACTATAGGGGAATTGTGAGCGGATAACAATTCC
CCTCTAGAAATAATTTTGTTTAACTTTAAGAAGGAGATATACATATGCATCATCACCACCATCACGAACG
TGCAATCCAGGGCAACGACGCCCGTGAACAGGCCAACAGCGAACGCTGGGATGGTGGCAGCGGCGGTACA
ACCAGCCCTTTTAAACTGCCGGACGAAAGCCCGAGTTGGACCGAATGGCGCCTGCATAACGATGAGACCA
ACAGCAACCAGGACAACCCGCTGGGTTTTAAAGAAAGCTGGGGCTTCGGCAAAGTGGTGTTCAAGCGCTA
TCTGCGCTACGATCGTACCGAAGCCAGCCTGCATCGCGTTCTGGGTAGCTGGACCGGTGACAGCGTGAAT
TATGCCGCCAGCCGTTTTTTCGGCTTCGATCAGATCGGCTGCACCTACAGCATTCGCTTCCGCGGTGTGA
GCATTACCGTTAGCGGCGGTAGCCGTACACTGCAGCACCTGTGTGAAATGGCCATTCGCAGTAAGCAAGA
GCTGCTGCAGCTGGCCCCGATTGAGGTGGAAAGTAATGTGAGCCGTGGCTGTCCGGAGGGCACCCAAACC
TTCGAAAAAGAGAGTGAGTAATGATGAACCCCATCGTAATTAATCGGCTTCAACGGAAGCTGGGCTACAC
TTTTAATCATCAGGAACTGTTGCAGCAGGCATTAACTCATCGTAGTGCCAGCAGTAAACATAACGAGCGT
TTAGAATTTTTAGGCGACTCTATTCTGAGCTACGTTATCGCCAATGCGCTTTATCACCGTTTCCCTCGTG
TGGATGAAGGCGATATGAGCCGGATGCGCGCCACGCTGGTCCGTGGCAATACGCTGGCGGAACTGGCGCG
CGAATTTGAGTTAGGCGAGTGCTTACGTTTAGGGCCAGGTGAACTTAAAAGCGGTGGATTTCGTCGTGAG
TCAATTCTCGCCGACACCGTCGAAGCATTAATTGGTGGCGTATTCCTCGACAGTGATATTCAAACCGTCG
AGAAATTAATCCTCAACTGGTATCAAACTCGTTTGGACGAAATTAGCCCAGGCGATAAACAAAAAGATCC
GAAAACGCGCTTGCAAGAATATTTGCAGGGTCGCCATCTGCCGCTGCCGACTTATCTGGTAGTCCAGGTA
CGTGGCGAAGCGCACGATCAGGAATTTACTATCCACTGCCAGGTCAGCGGCCTGAGTGAACCGGTGGTTG
GCACAGGTTCAAGCCGTCGTAAGGCTGAGCAGGCTGCCGCCGAACAGGCGTTGAAAAAACTGGAGCTGGA
ATGAATCTAATACGACTCACTATAGGTGAGCTCGATCTCGAGTTGACTATTGCTTAACGATATACGTACT
CGTTTAAATCTCTGATCATCGAATCTAAAAGTCGACACTGCGGCCGCCCCTATAGTGAGTCGTATTAGTC
GAGCACCACCACCACCACCACTGAGATCCGGCTGCTAACAAAGCCCGAAAGGAAGCTGAGTTGGCTGCTG
CCACCGCTGAGCAATAACTAGCATAACCCCTTGGGGCCTCTAAACGGGTCTTGAGGGGTTTTTTGCTGAA
AGGAGGAACTATATCCGGAT
